>Addgene plasmid #211078 | pNLF1-C_FBXL2:1-423 | addgene full sequence | sequence record 425956 | Addgene NGS Result
TCAATATTGGCCATTAGCCATATTATTCATTGGTTATATAGCATAAATCAATATTGGCTATTGGCCATTG
CATACGTTGTATCTATATCATAATATGTACATTTATATTGGCTCATGTCCAATATGACCGCCATGTTGGC
ATTGATTATTGACTAGTTATTAATAGTAATCAATTACGGGGTCATTAGTTCATAGCCCATATATGGAGTT
CCGCGTTACATAACTTACGGTAAATGGCCCGCCTGGCTGACCGCCCAACGACCCCCGCCCATTGACGTCA
ATAATGACGTATGTTCCCATAGTAACGCCAATAGGGACTTTCCATTGACGTCAATGGGTGGAGTATTTAC
GGTAAACTGCCCACTTGGCAGTACATCAAGTGTATCATATGCCAAGTCCGCCCCCTATTGACGTCAATGA
CGGTAAATGGCCCGCCTGGCATTATGCCCAGTACATGACCTTACGGGACTTTCCTACTTGGCAGTACATC
TACGTATTAGTCATCGCTATTACCATGGTGATGCGGTTTTGGCAGTACACCAATGGGCGTGGATAGCGGT
TTGACTCACGGGGATTTCCAAGTCTCCACCCCATTGACGTCAATGGGAGTTTGTTTTGGCACCAAAATCA
ACGGGACTTTCCAAAATGTCGTAATAACCCCGCCCCGTTGACGCAAATGGGCGGTAGGCGTGTACGGTGG
GAGGTCTATATAAGCAGAGCTGGTTTAGTGAACCGTCAGATCACTAGAAGCTTTATTGCGGTAGTTTATC
ACAGTTAAATTGCTAACGCAGTCAGTGCTTCTGACACAACAGTCTCGAACTTAAGCTGCAGAAGTTGGTC
GTGAGGCACTGGGCAGGTAAGTATCAAGGTTACAAGACAGGTTTAAGGAGACCAATAGAAACTGGGCTTG
TCGAGACAGAGAAGACTCTTGCGTTTCTGATAGGCACCTATTGGTCTTACTGACATCCACTTTGCCTTTC
TCTCCACAGGTGTCCACTCCCAGTTCAATTACAGCTCTTAAGGCTAGAGTATTAATACGACTCACTATAG
GGCTAGCAAAGCGATCGCTTCCGAATTCGCCACCATGGTTTTCTCAAACAATGATGAAGGCCTTATTAAC
AAAAAGTTACCCAAAGAACTTCTGTTAAGAATATTTTCCTTCTTGGATATAGTAACTTTGTGCCGATGTG
CACAGATTTCCAAGGCTTGGAACATCTTAGCCCTGGATGGAAGCAACTGGCAAAGAATAGATCTTTTTAA
CTTTCAAACAGATGTAGAGGGTCGAGTGGTGGAAAATATCTCGAAGCGATGCGGTGGATTCCTGAGGAAG
CTCAGCTTGCGAGGCTGCATTGGTGTTGGGGATTCCTCCTTGAAGACCTTTGCACAGAACTGCCGAAACA
TTGAACATTTGAACCTCAATGGATGCACAAAAATCACTGACAGCACGTGTTATAGCCTTAGCAGATTCTG
TTCCAAGCTGAAACATCTGGATCTGACCTCCTGTGTGTCTATTACAAACAGCTCCTTGAAGGGGATCAGT
GAGGGCTGCCGAAACCTGGAGTACCTGAACCTCTCTTGGTGTGATCAGATCACGAAGGATGGCATCGAGG
CACTGGTGCGAGGTTGTCGAGGCCTGAAAGCCCTGCTCCTGAGGGGCTGCACACAGTTAGAAGATGAAGC
TCTGAAACACATTCAGAATTACTGCCATGAGCTTGTGAGCCTCAACTTGCAGTCCTGCTCACGTATCACG
GATGAAGGTGTGGTGCAGATATGCAGGGGCTGTCACCGGCTACAGGCTCTCTGCCTTTCGGGTTGCAGCA
ACCTCACAGATGCCTCTCTTACAGCCCTGGGTTTGAACTGTCCGCGACTGCAAATTTTGGAGGCTGCCCG
ATGCTCCCATTTGACTGACGCAGGTTTTACACTTTTAGCTCGGAATTGCCACGAATTGGAGAAGATGGAT
CTTGAAGAATGCATCCTGATAACCGACAGCACACTCATCCAGCTCTCCATTCACTGTCCTAAACTGCAAG
CCCTGAGCCTGTCCCACTGTGAACTCATCACAGATGATGGGATCCTGCACCTGAGCAACAGTACCTGTGG
CCATGAGAGGCTGCGGGTACTGGAGTTGGACAACTGCCTCCTCATCACTGATGTGGCCCTGGAACACCTA
GAGAACTGCCGAGGCCTGGAGCGCCTCGAGCTGTACGACTGCCAGCAGGTTACCCGTGCAGGCATCAAGC
GGATGCGGGCTCAGCTCCCTCATGTCAAAGTCCACGCCTACTTTGCTCCCGTCACCCCACCGACAGCAGT
GGCAGGAAGTGGACAGCGACTGTGCAGGTGCTGTGTCATTCTCTCTAGATTTGGGCCCAATTCCTGCAGG
CGAGCTCTCGGCTCGAGCGGCGTCTTCACACTCGAAGATTTCGTTGGGGACTGGCGACAGACAGCCGGCT
ACAACCTGGACCAAGTCCTTGAACAGGGAGGTGTGTCCAGTTTGTTTCAGAATCTCGGGGTGTCCGTAAC
TCCGATCCAAAGGATTGTCCTGAGCGGTGAAAATGGGCTGAAGATCGACATCCATGTCATCATCCCGTAT
GAAGGTCTGAGCGGCGACCAAATGGGCCAGATCGAAAAAATTTTTAAGGTGGTGTACCCTGTGGATGATC
ATCACTTTAAGGTGATCCTGCACTATGGCACACTGGTAATCGACGGGGTTACGCCGAACATGATCGACTA
TTTCGGACGGCCGTATGAAGGCATCGCCGTGTTCGACGGCAAAAAGATCACTGTAACAGGGACCCTGTGG
AACGGCAACAAAATTATCGACGAGCGCCTGATCAACCCCGACGGCTCCCTGCTGTTCCGAGTAACCATCA
ACGGAGTGACCGGCTGGCGGCTGTGCGAACGCATTCTGGCGTAAGGCCGCGACTCTAGGGCATGCAAGCT
GATCCGGCTGCTAACAAAGCCCGAAAGGAAGCTGAGTTGGCTGCTGCCACCGCTGAGCAATAACTAGCAT
AACCCCTTGGGGCGGCCGCTTCGAGCAGACATGATAAGATACATTGATGAGTTTGGACAAACCACAACTA
GAATGCAGTGAAAAAAATGCTTTATTTGTGAAATTTGTGATGCTATTGCTTTATTTGTAACCATTATAAG
CTGCAATAAACAAGTTAACAACAACAATTGCATTCATTTTATGTTTCAGGTTCAGGGGGAGATGTGGGAG
GTTTTTTTAAGCAAGTAAAACCTCTACAAATGTGGTAAAATCGAATTTTAACAAAATATTAACGCTTACA
ATTTCCTGATGCGGTATTTTCTCCTTACGCATCTGTGCGGTATTTCACACCGCATACGCGGATCTGCGCA
GCACCATGGCCTGAAATAACCTCTGAAAGAGGAACTTGGTTAGGTACCTTCTGAGGCGGAAAGAACCAGC
TGTGGAATGTGTGTCAGTTAGGGTGTGGAAAGTCCCCAGGCTCCCCAGCAGGCAGAAGTATGCAAAGCAT
GCATCTCAATTAGTCAGCAACCAGGTGTGGAAAGTCCCCAGGCTCCCCAGCAGGCAGAAGTATGCAAAGC
ATGCATCTCAATTAGTCAGCAACCATAGTCCCGCCCCTAACTCCGCCCATCCCGCCCCTAACTCCGCCCA
GTTCCGCCCATTCTCCGCCCCATGGCTGACTAATTTTTTTTATTTATGCAGAGGCCGAGGCCGCCTCGGC
CTCTGAGCTATTCCAGAAGTAGTGAGGAGGCTTTTTTGGAGGCCTAGGCTTTTGCAAAAAGCTCGATTCT
TCTGACACTAGCGCCACCATGAAGAAGCCCGAACTCACCGCTACCAGCGTTGAAAAATTTCTCATCGAGA
AGTTCGACAGTGTGAGCGACCTGATGCAGTTGTCGGAGGGCGAAGAGAGCCGAGCCTTCAGCTTCGATGT
CGGCGGACGCGGCTATGTACTGCGGGTGAATAGCTGCGCTGATGGCTTCTACAAAGACCGCTACGTGTAC
CGCCACTTCGCCAGCGCTGCACTACCCATCCCCGAAGTGTTGGACATCGGCGAGTTCAGCGAGAGCCTGA
CATACTGCATCAGTAGACGCGCCCAAGGCGTTACTCTCCAAGACCTCCCCGAAACAGAGCTGCCTGCTGT
GTTACAGCCTGTCGCCGAAGCTATGGATGCTATTGCCGCCGCCGACCTCAGTCAAACCAGCGGCTTCGGC
CCATTCGGGCCCCAAGGCATCGGCCAGTACACAACCTGGCGGGATTTCATTTGCGCCATTGCTGATCCCC
ATGTCTACCACTGGCAGACCGTGATGGACGACACCGTGTCCGCCAGCGTAGCTCAAGCCCTGGACGAACT
GATGCTGTGGGCCGAAGACTGTCCCGAGGTGCGCCACCTCGTCCATGCCGACTTCGGCAGCAACAACGTC
CTGACCGACAACGGCCGCATCACCGCCGTAATCGACTGGTCCGAAGCTATGTTCGGGGACAGTCAGTACG
AGGTGGCCAACATCTTCTTCTGGCGGCCCTGGCTGGCTTGCATGGAGCAGCAGACTCGCTACTTCGAGCG
CCGGCATCCCGAGCTGGCCGGCAGCCCTCGTCTGCGAGCCTACATGCTGCGCATCGGCCTGGATCAGCTC
TACCAGAGCCTCGTGGACGGCAACTTCGACGATGCTGCCTGGGCTCAAGGCCGCTGCGATGCCATCGTCC
GCAGCGGGGCCGGCACCGTCGGTCGCACACAAATCGCTCGCCGGAGCGCAGCCGTATGGACCGACGGCTG
CGTCGAGGTGCTGGCCGACAGCGGCAACCGCCGGCCCAGTACACGACCGCGCGCTAAGGAGGTAGGTCGA
GTTTAGACTCTAGCCATCACGATGGCCGCAATAAAATATCTTTATTTTCATTACATCTGTGTGTTGGTTT
TTTGTGTGAATCGATAGCGATAAGGATCCTCTTTGCGCTTGCGTTTTCCCTTGTCCAGATAGCCCAGTAG
CTGACATTCATCCGGGGTCAGCACCGTTTCTGCGGACTGGCTTTCTACGTAATGGTTTCTTAGACGTCAG
GTGGCACTTTTCGGGGAAATGTGCGCGGAACCCCTATTTGTTTATTTTTCTAAATACATTCAAATATGTA
TCCGCTCATGAGACAATAACCCTGATAAATGCTTCAATAATATTGAAAAAGGAAGAGTATGAGTATTCAA
CATTTCCGTGTCGCCCTTATTCCCTTTTTTGCGGCATTTTGCCTTCCTGTTTTTGCTCACCCAGAAACGC
TGGTGAAAGTAAAAGATGCTGAAGATCAGTTGGGTGCACGAGTGGGTTACATCGAACTGGATCTCAACAG
CGGTAAGATCCTTGAGAGTTTTCGCCCCGAAGAACGTTTTCCAATGATGAGCACTTTCAAAGTTCTGCTA
TGTGGCGCGGTATTATCCCGTATTGACGCCGGGCAAGAGCAACTCGGTCGCCGCATACACTATTCTCAGA
ATGACTTGGTTGAGTACTCACCAGTCACAGAAAAGCATCTTACGGATGGCATGACAGTAAGAGAATTATG
CAGTGCTGCCATAACCATGAGTGATAACACTGCGGCCAACTTACTTCTGACAACTATCGGAGGACCGAAG
GAGCTAACCGCTTTTTTGCACAACATGGGGGATCATGTAACTCGCCTTGATCGTTGGGAACCGGAGCTGA
ATGAAGCCATACCAAACGACGAGCGTGACACCACGATGCCTGTAGCAATGGCAACAACGTTGCGCAAACT
ATTAACTGGCGAACTACTTACTCTAGCTTCCCGGCAACAATTAATAGACTGGATGGAGGCGGATAAAGTT
GCAGGACCACTTCTGCGCTCGGCCCTTCCGGCTGGCTGGTTTATTGCTGATAAATCTGGAGCCGGTGAGC
GTGGGTCTCGCGGTATCATTGCAGCACTGGGGCCAGATGGTAAGCCCTCCCGTATCGTAGTTATCTACAC
GACGGGGAGTCAGGCAACTATGGATGAACGAAATAGACAGATCGCTGAGATAGGTGCCTCACTGATTAAG
CATTGGTAATTCGAAATGACCGACCAAGCGACGCCCAACCGGTATCAGCTCACTCAAAGGCGGTAATACG
GTTATCCACAGAATCAGGGGATAACGCAGGAAAGAACATGTGAGCAAAAGGCCAGCAAAAGGCCAGGAAC
CGTAAAAAGGCCGCGTTGCTGGCGTTTTTCCATAGGCTCCGCCCCCCTGACGAGCATCACAAAAATCGAC
GCTCAAGTCAGAGGTGGCGAAACCCGACAGGACTATAAAGATACCAGGCGTTTCCCCCTGGAAGCTCCCT
CGTGCGCTCTCCTGTTCCGACCCTGCCGCTTACCGGATACCTGTCCGCCTTTCTCCCTTCGGGAAGCGTG
GCGCTTTCTCATAGCTCACGCTGTAGGTATCTCAGTTCGGTGTAGGTCGTTCGCTCCAAGCTGGGCTGTG
TGCACGAACCCCCCGTTCAGCCCGACCGCTGCGCCTTATCCGGTAACTATCGTCTTGAGTCCAACCCGGT
AAGACACGACTTATCGCCACTGGCAGCAGCCACTGGTAACAGGATTAGCAGAGCGAGGTATGTAGGCGGT
GCTACAGAGTTCTTGAAGTGGTGGCCTAACTACGGCTACACTAGAAGGACAGTATTTGGTATCTGCGCTC
TGCTGAAGCCAGTTACCTTCGGAAAAAGAGTTGGTAGCTCTTGATCCGGCAAACAAACCACCGCTGGTAG
CGGTGGTTTTTTTGTTTGCAAGCAGCAGATTACGCGCAGAAAAAAAGGATTTCAAGAAGATCCTTTGATC
TTTTCTACGGGGTCTGACGCTCAGTGGAACGAAAACTCACGTTAAGGGATTTTGGTCATGAGATTATCAA
AAAGGATCTTCACCTAGATCCTTTTATAGTCCGGAAATACAGGAACGCACGCTGGATGGCCCTTCGCTGG
GATGGTGAAACCATGAAAAATGGCAGCTTCAGTGGATTAAGTGGGGGTAATGTGGCCTGTACCCTCTGGT
TGCATAGGTATTCATACGGTTAAAATTTATCAGGCGCGATTGCGGCAGTTTTTCGGGTGGTTTGTTGCCA
TTTTTACCTGTCTGCTGCCGTGATCGCGCTGAACGCGTTTTAGCGGTGCGTACAATTAAGGGATTATGGT
AAATCCACTTACTGTCTGCCCTCGTAGCCATCGAGATAAACCGCAGTACTCCGGCCACGATGCGTCCGGC
GTAGAGGATCGAGATCT
Features (pLannotate 1.2.2; 20 found; start..end, strand, type, name):
    140..517     +  enhancer       CMV enhancer: human cytomegalovirus immediate early enhancer
    519..718     +  promoter       CMV promoter: human cytomegalovirus (CMV) immediate early promoter
    857..989     +  intron         chimeric intron: chimera between introns from human β-globin and immunoglobulin heavy chain genes
   1033..1051    +  promoter       T7 promoter: promoter for bacteriophage T7 RNA polymerase
   1085..2353    +  CDS            FBXL2: FBXL2_HUMAN - Also known as FBL2 From Homo sapiens (Human).
   2402..2914    +  CDS            Nluc: NanoLuc® luciferase human codon-optimized
   2947..2996    +  CDS            SET1 (fragment): solubility-enhancement tag derived from T7 phage gene 10B
   3004..3023    +  terminator     T7 terminator (fragment): transcription terminator for bacteriophage T7 RNA polymerase
   3045..3166    -  polyA_signal   SV40 poly(A) signal: SV40 polyadenylation signal
   3189..3257    -  CDS            large T antigen (fragment): large T antigen from SV40 (simian virus 40)
   3262..3294    +  rep_origin     M13 ori (fragment): M13 bacteriophage origin of replication; arrow indicates direction of (+) strand synthesis
   3295..3346    -  misc_feature   bom (fragment): basis of mobility region from pBR322
   3411..3768    +  promoter       SV40 promoter: SV40 enhancer and early promoter
   3799..4821    +  CDS            hph: KHYB_ECOLX - Experimental evidence at protein level: Swiss-Prot protein existence level 1. The aminoglycoside phosphotransferases achieve inactivation of their antibiotic substrates by phosphorylation. Only phosphorylates hygromycin and closely related compounds such as demethyl analogs and destomycin. From Escherichia coli.
   4860..4908    +  polyA_signal   poly(A) signal: synthetic polyadenylation signal
   4929..5021    -  CDS            tnpA (fragment): TN5P_ECOLX - Also known as tnp. Experimental evidence at protein level: Swiss-Prot protein existence level 1. Mediates transposition of transposon Tn5 by a 'cut and paste' mechanism. First, the monomeric transposase binds the 19 bp inverted DNA repeats flanking the transposon. Then, dimerization of the DNA- bound transposase creates a synaptic DNA complex. After nicking of the first DNA strand, excision of the transposon proceeds through a series of intermediates. The transposase then mediates the insertion of the transposon at a new site by strand transfer. The activity of the wild- type tran
   5064..5168    +  promoter       AmpR promoter: bla
   5169..6029    +  CDS            AmpR: β-lactamase; bla; confers resistance to ampicillin, carbenicillin, and related antibiotics
   6187..6775    -  rep_origin     ori: high-copy-number ColE1/pMB1/pBR322/pUC origin of replication
   6891..7174    +  misc_feature   cer region: ColE1-derived recombination site that helps to maintain plasmids as monomers
