[The description below was written by a language model from this plasmid's Addgene catalogue record and pLannotate feature annotations shown in this document.]
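Description:
pNLF1-C_FBXL2:1-423 is a 7.2 kb mammalian expression plasmid built on the commercial pNLF1-C backbone, which is designed for making C-terminal NanoLuc luciferase fusions. It is maintained in E. coli as a high-copy plasmid through a ColE1/pUC-type origin with ampicillin selection from the β-lactamase gene. A ColE1 cer site is also present, which helps keep the plasmid in monomeric form. For selection in mammalian cells, a separate cassette places the hygromycin phosphotransferase gene (hph) under the SV40 enhancer/early promoter, followed by a synthetic polyadenylation signal.

The payload is the wild-type, full-length human FBXL2 coding sequence (residues M1 to L423, 1,269 bp), derived from a Mammalian Gene Collection clone and inserted by ligation-independent cloning between EcoRI and XbaI sites that remain intact. Transcription is driven by the CMV immediate early enhancer and promoter, followed by a chimeric β-globin/immunoglobulin intron that generally improves expression of the message. A T7 promoter lies just upstream of the open reading frame and could support in vitro transcription. FBXL2 is joined through a short linker to human codon-optimized NanoLuc, and an SV40 poly(A) signal is annotated downstream of the fusion. Several short fragment annotations in the table (SET1, T7 terminator, large T antigen, M13 ori, bom, tnpA) look like partial sequence matches or backbone remnants rather than functional elements.

The stated purpose is mammalian expression of FBXL2 carrying a small, bright luminescent tag. Such fusions are commonly used as energy donors in bioluminescence-based interaction or ligand engagement assays, although the record does not name a specific assay.
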