Addgene plasmid #211078: pNLF1-C_FBXL2:1-423
Purpose: Mammalian expression of full-length human FBXL2. C-terminal NanoLuc luciferase tag.
Depositing lab: Cheryl Arrowsmith. Depositing organization: University of Toronto. Publication: A Target Class Ligandability Evaluation of WD40 Repeat-Containing Proteins. Ackloo S, Li F, Szewczyk M, Seitova A, Loppnau P, Zeng H, Xu J, Ahmad S, Arnautova YA, Baghaie AJ, Beldar S, Bolotokova A, Centrella PA, Chau I, Clark MA, Cuozzo JW, Dehghani-Tafti S, Disch JS, Dong A, Dumas A, Feng JA, Ghiabi P, Gibson E, Gilmer J, Goldman B, Green SR, Guie MA, Guilinger JP, Harms N, Herasymenko O, Houliston S, Hutchinson A, Kearnes S, Keefe AD, Kimani SW, Kramer T, Kutera M, Kwak HA, Lento C, Li Y, Liu J, Loup J, Machado RAC, Mulhern CJ, Perveen S, Righetto GL, Riley P, Shrestha S, Sigel EA, Silva M, Sintchak MD, Slakman BL, Taylor RD, Thompson J, Torng W, Underkoffler C, von Rechenberg M, Walsh RT, Watson I, Wilson DJ, Wolf E, Yadav M, Yazdi AK, Zhang J, Zhang Y, Santhakumar V, Edwards AM, Barsyte-Lovejoy D, Schapira M, Brown PJ, Halabelian L, Arrowsmith CH. J Med Chem. 2025 Jan 23;68(2):1092-1112. doi: 10.1021/acs.jmedchem.4c02010. Epub 2024 Nov 4. PubMed 39495097.
Backbone
  Vector backbone: pNLF1-C
  Backbone manufacturer: Promega
  Vector type: Mammalian Expression
  Selectable markers: Hygromycin
Growth in bacteria
  Bacterial resistance: Ampicillin, 100 μg/mL
  Growth temperature: 37°C
  Growth strain: DH5alpha
  Copy number: High Copy
Gene/Insert
  Gene/Insert name: FBXL2:M1-L423
  Species: H. sapiens (human)
  Insert size (bp): 1269
  Mutation: wild type
  Entrez Gene: FBXL2 (a.k.a. FBL2, FBL3, DKFZp564P0622)
  Promoter: CMV
  Tag / fusion protein: NanoLuc luciferase (C terminal on insert)
  Cloning method: Ligation Independent Cloning
  Sequencing primers: 5′ ttacagctcttaaggctagag; 3′ agccggctgtctgtcgccag
Resource information
  A portion of this plasmid was derived from a plasmid made by: Mammalian Gene Collection (BC031556)
Terms and licenses: Academic/Nonprofit Terms; Industry Terms: Not Available to Industry
Depositor comments: 5' Cloning Site: EcoR1 (not destroyed), 3' Cloning Site: Xba1 (not destroyed). C terminal tag: srfgpnscrralgssgvftledfvgdwrqtagynldqvleqggvsslfqnlgvsvtpiqrivlsgenglkidihviipyeglsgdqmgqiekifkvvypvddhhfkvilhygtlvidgvtpnmidyfgrpyegiavfdgkkitvtgtlwngnkiiderlinpdgsllfrvtingvtgwrlcerila.
How to cite: pNLF1-C_FBXL2:1-423 was a gift from Cheryl Arrowsmith (Addgene plasmid # 211078 ; http://n2t.net/addgene:211078 ; RRID:Addgene_211078)
