>Addgene plasmid #211078 | pNLF1-C_FBXL2:1-423 | depositor partial sequence | sequence record 411636 | Insert sequence
ATGGTTTTCTCAAACAATGATGAAGGCCTTATTAACAAAAAGTTACCCAAAGAACTTCTGTTAAGAATAT
TTTCCTTCTTGGATATAGTAACTTTGTGCCGATGTGCACAGATTTCCAAGGCTTGGAACATCTTAGCCCT
GGATGGAAGCAACTGGCAAAGAATAGATCTTTTTAACTTTCAAACAGATGTAGAGGGTCGAGTGGTGGAA
AATATCTCGAAGCGATGCGGTGGATTCCTGAGGAAGCTCAGCTTGCGAGGCTGCATTGGTGTTGGGGATT
CCTCCTTGAAGACCTTTGCACAGAACTGCCGAAACATTGAACATTTGAACCTCAATGGATGCACAAAAAT
CACTGACAGCACGTGTTATAGCCTTAGCAGATTCTGTTCCAAGCTGAAACATCTGGATCTGACCTCCTGT
GTGTCTATTACAAACAGCTCCTTGAAGGGGATCAGTGAGGGCTGCCGAAACCTGGAGTACCTGAACCTCT
CTTGGTGTGATCAGATCACGAAGGATGGCATCGAGGCACTGGTGCGAGGTTGTCGAGGCCTGAAAGCCCT
GCTCCTGAGGGGCTGCACACAGTTAGAAGATGAAGCTCTGAAACACATTCAGAATTACTGCCATGAGCTT
GTGAGCCTCAACTTGCAGTCCTGCTCACGTATCACGGATGAAGGTGTGGTGCAGATATGCAGGGGCTGTC
ACCGGCTACAGGCTCTCTGCCTTTCGGGTTGCAGCAACCTCACAGATGCCTCTCTTACAGCCCTGGGTTT
GAACTGTCCGCGACTGCAAATTTTGGAGGCTGCCCGATGCTCCCATTTGACTGACGCAGGTTTTACACTT
TTAGCTCGGAATTGCCACGAATTGGAGAAGATGGATCTTGAAGAATGCATCCTGATAACCGACAGCACAC
TCATCCAGCTCTCCATTCACTGTCCTAAACTGCAAGCCCTGAGCCTGTCCCACTGTGAACTCATCACAGA
TGATGGGATCCTGCACCTGAGCAACAGTACCTGTGGCCATGAGAGGCTGCGGGTACTGGAGTTGGACAAC
TGCCTCCTCATCACTGATGTGGCCCTGGAACACCTAGAGAACTGCCGAGGCCTGGAGCGCCTCGAGCTGT
ACGACTGCCAGCAGGTTACCCGTGCAGGCATCAAGCGGATGCGGGCTCAGCTCCCTCATGTCAAAGTCCA
CGCCTACTTTGCTCCCGTCACCCCACCGACAGCAGTGGCAGGAAGTGGACAGCGACTGTGCAGGTGCTGT
GTCATTCTC
